>Addgene plasmid #72203 | AB-GFP | addgene full sequence | sequence record 132560 | Addgene assembled full plasmid sequence
ATCCGGATATAGTTCCTCCTTTCAGCAAAAAACCCCTCAAGACCCGTTTAGAGGCCCCAAGGGGTTATGC
TAGTTATTGCTCAGCGGTGGCAGCAGCCAACTCAGCTTCCTTTCGGGCTTTGTTAGCAGCCGGATCTCAG
TGGTGGTGGTGGTGGTGCTCGAGGGTACCTTATTTGTAGAGCTCATCCATGCCATGTGTAATCCCAGCAG
CAGTTACAAACTCAAGAAGGACCATGTGGTCACGCTTTTCGTTGGGATCTTTCGAAAGGGCAGATTGTGT
CGACAGGTAATGGTTGTCTGGTAAAAGGACAGGGCCATCGCCAATTGGAGTATTTTGTTGATAATGGTCT
GCTAGTTGAACGGAACCATCTTCAATGTTGTGGCGAATTTTGAAGTTAGCTTTGATTCCATTCTTTTGTT
TGTCTGCCGTGATGTATACATTGTGTGAGTTATAGTTGTACTCGAGTTTGTGTCCGAGAATGTTTCCATC
TTCTTTAAAATCAATACCCTTTAACTCGATACGATTAACAAGGGTATCACCTTCAAACTTGACTTCAGCA
CGCGTCTTGTAGTTCCCGTCATCTTTGAAAGATATAGTGCGTTCCTGTACATAACCTTCGGGCATGGCAC
TCTTGAAAAAGTCATGCCGTTTCATGTGATCCGGATAACGGGAAAAGCATTGAACACCATAGGTCAGAGT
AGTGACAAGTGTTGGCCATGGAACAGGTAGTTTTCCAGTAGTGCAAATAAATTTAAGGGTGAGTTTTCCG
TATGTAGCATCACCTTCACCCTCTCCACTGACAGAAAATTTGTGCCCATTAACATCACCATCTAATTCAA
CAAGAATTGGGACAACTCCAGTGAAAAGTTCTTCTCCTTTGCTGAATTCGCCAGAACCAGCAGCGGAGCC
AGCGGATCC
[126 nt withheld, positions 920-1045]
CATATGTATATCTCCTTCTTAAAGTTAAACAAAATTATTTCTAGAGGGGAATTGTTATCCGCTCACAATT
CCCCTATAGTGAGTCGTATTAATTTCGCGGGATCGAGATCTCGATCCTCTACGCCGGACGCATCGTGGCC
GGCATCACCGGCGCCACAGGTGCGGTTGCTGGCGCCTATATCGCCGACATCACCGATGGGGAAGATCGGG
CTCGCCACTTCGGGCTCATGAGCGCTTGTTTCGGCGTGGGTATGGTGGCAGGCCCCGTGGCCGGGGGACT
GTTGGGCGCCATCTCCTTGCATGCACCATTCCTTGCGGCGGCGGTGCTCAACGGCCTCAACCTACTACTG
GGCTGCTTCCTAATGCAGGAGTCGCATAAGGGAGAGCGTCGAGATCCCGGACACCATCGAATGGCGCAAA
ACCTTTCGCGGTATGGCATGATAGCGCCCGGAAGAGAGTCAATTCAGGGTGGTGAATGTGAAACCAGTAA
CGTTATACGATGTCGCAGAGTATGCCGGTGTCTCTTATCAGACCGTTTCCCGCGTGGTGAACCAGGCCAG
CCACGTTTCTGCGAAAACGCGGGAAAAAGTGGAAGCGGCGATGGCGGAGCTGAATTACATTCCCAACCGC
GTGGCACAACAACTGGCGGGCAAACAGTCGTTGCTGATTGGCGTTGCCACCTCCAGTCTGGCCCTGCACG
CGCCGTCGCAAATTGTCGCGGCGATTAAATCTCGCGCCGATCAACTGGGTGCCAGCGTGGTGGTGTCGAT
GGTAGAACGAAGCGGCGTCGAAGCCTGTAAAGCGGCGGTGCACAATCTTCTCGCGCAACGCGTCAGTGGG
CTGATCATTAACTATCCGCTGGATGACCAGGATGCCATTGCTGTGGAAGCTGCCTGCACTAATGTTCCGG
CGTTATTTCTTGATGTCTCTGACCAGACACCCATCAACAGTATTATTTTCTCCCATGAAGACGGTACGCG
ACTGGGCGTGGAGCATCTGGTCGCATTGGGTCACCAGCAAATCGCGCTGTTAGCGGGCCCATTAAGTTCT
GTCTCGGCGCGTCTGCGTCTGGCTGGCTGGCATAAATATCTCACTCGCAATCAAATTCAGCCGATAGCGG
AACGGGAAGGCGACTGGAGTGCCATGTCCGGTTTTCAACAAACCATGCAAATGCTGAATGAGGGCATCGT
TCCCACTGCGATGCTGGTTGCCAACGATCAGATGGCGCTGGGCGCAATGCGCGCCATTACCGAGTCCGGG
CTGCGCGTTGGTGCGGATATCTCGGTAGTGGGATACGACGATACCGAAGACAGCTCATGTTATATCCCGC
CGTTAACCACCATCAAACAGGATTTTCGCCTGCTGGGGCAAACCAGCGTGGACCGCTTGCTGCAACTCTC
TCAGGGCCAGGCGGTGAAGGGCAATCAGCTGTTGCCCGTCTCACTGGTGAAAAGAAAAACCACCCTGGCG
CCCAATACGCAAACCGCCTCTCCCCGCGCGTTGGCCGATTCATTAATGCAGCTGGCACGACAGGTTTCCC
GACTGGAAAGCGGGCAGTGAGCGCAACGCAATTAATGTAAGTTAGCTCACTCATTAGGCACCGGGATCTC
GACCGATGCCCTTGAGAGCCTTCAACCCAGTCAGCTCCTTCCGGTGGGCGCGGGGCATGACTATCGTCGC
CGCACTTATGACTGTCTTCTTTATCATGCAACTCGTAGGACAGGTGCCGGCAGCGCTCTGGGTCATTTTC
GGCGAGGACCGCTTTCGCTGGAGCGCGACGATGATCGGCCTGTCGCTTGCGGTATTCGGAATCTTGCACG
CCCTCGCTCAAGCCTTCGTCACTGGTCCCGCCACCAAACGTTTCGGCGAGAAGCAGGCCATTATCGCCGG
CATGGCGGCCCCACGGGTGCGCATGATCGTGCTCCTGTCGTTGAGGACCCGGCTAGGCTGGCGGGGTTGC
CTTACTGGTTAGCAGAATGAATCACCGATACGCGAGCGAACGTGAAGCGACTGCTGCTGCAAAACGTCTG
CGACCTGAGCAACAACATGAATGGTCTTCGGTTTCCGTGTTTCGTAAAGTCTGGAAACGCGGAAGTCAGC
GCCCTGCACCATTATGTTCCGGATCTGCATCGCAGGATGCTGCTGGCTACCCTGTGGAACACCTACATCT
GTATTAACGAAGCGCTGGCATTGACCCTGAGTGATTTTTCTCTGGTCCCGCCGCATCCATACCGCCAGTT
GTTTACCCTCACAACGTTCCAGTAACCGGGCATGTTCATCATCAGTAACCCGTATCGTGAGCATCCTCTC
TCGTTTCATCGGTATCATTACCCCCATGAACAGAAATCCCCCTTACACGGAGGCATCAGTGACCAAACAG
GAAAAAACCGCCCTTAACATGGCCCGCTTTATCAGAAGCCAGACATTAACGCTTCTGGAGAAACTCAACG
AGCTGGACGCGGATGAACAGGCAGACATCTGTGAATCGCTTCACGACCACGCTGATGAGCTTTACCGCAG
CTGCCTCGCGCGTTTCGGTGATGACGGTGAAAACCTCTGACACATGCAGCTCCCGGAGACGGTCACAGCT
TGTCTGTAAGCGGATGCCGGGAGCAGACAAGCCCGTCAGGGCGCGTCAGCGGGTGTTGGCGGGTGTCGGG
GCGCAGCCATGACCCAGTCACGTAGCGATAGCGGAGTGTATACTGGCTTAACTATGCGGCATCAGAGCAG
ATTGTACTGAGAGTGCACCATATATGCGGTGTGAAATACCGCACAGATGCGTAAGGAGAAAATACCGCAT
CAGGCGCTCTTCCGCTTCCTCGCTCACTGACTCGCTGCGCTCGGTCGTTCGGCTGCGGCGAGCGGTATCA
GCTCACTCAAAGGCGGTAATACGGTTATCCACAGAATCAGGGGATAACGCAGGAAAGAACATGTGAGCAA
AAGGCCAGCAAAAGGCCAGGAACCGTAAAAAGGCCGCGTTGCTGGCGTTTTTCCATAGGCTCCGCCCCCC
TGACGAGCATCACAAAAATCGACGCTCAAGTCAGAGGTGGCGAAACCCGACAGGACTATAAAGATACCAG
GCGTTTCCCCCTGGAAGCTCCCTCGTGCGCTCTCCTGTTCCGACCCTGCCGCTTACCGGATACCTGTCCG
CCTTTCTCCCTTCGGGAAGCGTGGCGCTTTCTCATAGCTCACGCTGTAGGTATCTCAGTTCGGTGTAGGT
CGTTCGCTCCAAGCTGGGCTGTGTGCACGAACCCCCCGTTCAGCCCGACCGCTGCGCCTTATCCGGTAAC
TATCGTCTTGAGTCCAACCCGGTAAGACACGACTTATCGCCACTGGCAGCAGCCACTGGTAACAGGATTA
GCAGAGCGAGGTATGTAGGCGGTGCTACAGAGTTCTTGAAGTGGTGGCCTAACTACGGCTACACTAGAAG
GACAGTATTTGGTATCTGCGCTCTGCTGAAGCCAGTTACCTTCGGAAAAAGAGTTGGTAGCTCTTGATCC
GGCAAACAAACCACCGCTGGTAGCGGTGGTTTTTTTGTTTGCAAGCAGCAGATTACGCGCAGAAAAAAAG
GATCTCAAGAAGATCCTTTGATCTTTTCTACGGGGTCTGACGCTCAGTGGAACGAAAACTCACGTTAAGG
GATTTTGGTCATGAACAATAAAACTGTCTGCTTACATAAACAGTAATACAAGGGGTGTTATGAGCCATAT
TCAACGGGAAACGTCTTGCTCTAGGCCGCGATTAAATTCCAACATGGATGCTGATTTATATGGGTATAAA
TGGGCTCGCGATAATGTCGGGCAATCAGGTGCGACAATCTATCGATTGTATGGGAAGCCCGATGCGCCAG
AGTTGTTTCTGAAACATGGCAAAGGTAGCGTTGCCAATGATGTTACAGATGAGATGGTCAGACTAAACTG
GCTGACGGAATTTATGCCTCTTCCGACCATCAAGCATTTTATCCGTACTCCTGATGATGCATGGTTACTC
ACCACTGCGATCCCCGGGAAAACAGCATTCCAGGTATTAGAAGAATATCCTGATTCAGGTGAAAATATTG
TTGATGCGCTGGCAGTGTTCCTGCGCCGGTTGCATTCGATTCCTGTTTGTAATTGTCCTTTTAACAGCGA
TCGCGTATTTCGTCTCGCTCAGGCGCAATCACGAATGAATAACGGTTTGGTTGATGCGAGTGATTTTGAT
GACGAGCGTAATGGCTGGCCTGTTGAACAAGTCTGGAAAGAAATGCATAAACTTTTGCCATTCTCACCGG
ATTCAGTCGTCACTCATGGTGATTTCTCACTTGATAACCTTATTTTTGACGAGGGGAAATTAATAGGTTG
TATTGATGTTGGACGAGTCGGAATCGCAGACCGATACCAGGATCTTGCCATCCTATGGAACTGCCTCGGT
GAGTTTTCTCCTTCATTACAGAAACGGCTTTTTCAAAAATATGGTATTGATAATCCTGATATGAATAAAT
TGCAGTTTCATTTGATGCTCGATGAGTTTTTCTAAGAATTAATTCATGAGCGGATACATATTTGAATGTA
TTTAGAAAAATAAACAAATAGGGGTTCCGCGCACATTTCCCCGAAAAGTGCCACCTGAAATTGTAAACGT
TAATATTTTGTTAAAATTCGCGTTAAATTTTTGTTAAATCAGCTCATTTTTTAACCAATAGGCCGAAATC
GGCAAAATCCCTTATAAATCAAAAGAATAGACCGAGATAGGGT
[37 nt withheld, positions 5779-5815]
AAAGAACGTGGACTCCAACGTCAAAGG
[49 nt withheld, positions 5843-5891]
T
[91 nt withheld, positions 5893-5983]
G
[124 nt withheld, positions 5985-6108]
CCCATTCGCCA
Features (pLannotate 1.2.2; 20 found; start..end, strand, type, name):
     26..73      -  terminator     T7 terminator: transcription terminator for bacteriophage T7 RNA polymerase
     81..130     -  CDS            SET1 (fragment): solubility-enhancement tag derived from T7 phage gene 10B
    140..157     -  CDS            9xHis (fragment): 9xHis affinity tag
    173..883     -  CDS            Folding Reporter GFP: Folding Reporter GFP is a basic (constitutively fluorescent) green fluorescent protein published in 1999, derived from Aequorea victoria.
    926..1045    -  CDS            APP (sequence withheld): A4_FELCA - Experimental evidence at protein level: Swiss-Prot protein existence level 1. Functions as a cell surface receptor and performs physiological functions on the surface of neurons relevant to neurite growth, neuronal adhesion and axonogenesis. Interaction between APP molecules on neighboring cells promotes synaptogenesis. Involved in cell mobility and transcription regulation through protein-protein interactions (By similarity). Can promote transcription activation through binding to APBB1-KAT5 and inhibit Notch signaling through interaction with Numb (By similarity). Couples to apopt
   1056..1078    -  RBS            RBS: efficient ribosome binding site from bacteriophage T7 gene 10 (Olins and Rangwala, 1989)
   1093..1117    -  protein_bind   lac operator: The lac repressor binds to the lac operator to inhibit transcription in E. coli. This inhibition can be relieved by adding lactose or isopropyl-β-D-thiogalactopyranoside (IPTG). lac repressor encoded by lacI
   1118..1136    -  promoter       T7 promoter: promoter for bacteriophage T7 RNA polymerase
   1158..1437    +  CDS            TcR (fragment): tetracycline efflux protein; tet; confers resistance to tetracycline
   1445..1522    +  promoter       lacI promoter: lacI
   1523..2605    +  CDS            lacI: lac repressor; lacI; The lac repressor binds to the lac operator to inhibit transcription in E. coli. This inhibition can be relieved by adding lactose or isopropyl-β-D-thiogalactopyranoside (IPTG).
   2618..2639    +  protein_bind   CAP binding site: CAP binding activates transcription in the presence of cAMP. E. coli catabolite activator protein
   2654..2945    +  CDS            TcR (fragment): tetracycline efflux protein; tet; confers resistance to tetracycline
   3017..3397    -  CDS            YPB1_ECOLX: Protein predicted: Swiss-Prot protein existence level 4. From Escherichia coli.
   3414..3605    +  CDS            rop: Rop protein, which maintains plasmids at low copy number; rop
   3707..3849    +  misc_feature   bom: basis of mobility region from pBR322
   4035..4623    -  rep_origin     ori: high-copy-number ColE1/pMB1/pBR322/pUC origin of replication
   4745..5560    +  CDS            KanR: aminoglycoside phosphotransferase; aph(3')-Ia; confers resistance to kanamycin in bacteria or G418 (Geneticin®) in eukaryotes
   5569..5626    -  promoter       AmpR promoter (fragment): bla
   5653..6108    -  rep_origin     f1 ori (sequence partly withheld): f1 bacteriophage origin of replication; arrow indicates direction of (+) strand synthesis
