[The description below was written by a language model from this plasmid's Addgene catalogue record and pLannotate feature annotations shown in this document.]
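Description:
AB-GFP is a bacterial expression plasmid built on the pET28-derived GFP folding reporter vector, carrying the human Alzheimer's amyloid-beta 42 peptide (AB42, from the APP gene) fused upstream of GFP. The short AB42 coding segment, recorded as 123 bp, was inserted between NdeI and BamHI sites, both of which were retained, so variant sequences can be exchanged at the same position. The assembled sequence is about 6.1 kb. The plasmid replicates from a pBR322/ColE1-type origin accompanied by the rop gene and the bom region, consistent with its listing as low copy, and it is selected with kanamycin through an aminoglycoside phosphotransferase gene. An f1 origin is also present. The short tetracycline-resistance and AmpR promoter fragments in the annotation appear to be backbone remnants rather than functional markers.

Expression is driven by a T7 promoter with an adjacent lac operator and the T7 gene 10 ribosome binding site. The plasmid also encodes the LacI repressor, so transcription requires a host supplying T7 RNA polymerase and is inducible with IPTG. A T7 terminator closes the cassette. The annotation also shows fragmentary His-tag sequence downstream of the GFP coding region, typical of pET backbones, but the record does not say whether it is translated as part of the fusion.

In the folding reporter design, formation of the GFP chromophore depends on the behaviour of the upstream fusion partner. An aggregating AB42 sequence therefore suppresses fluorescence, while variants that aggregate less yield brighter cells. The stated purpose is to screen AB42 variants for aggregation, and the associated study used this approach in an unbiased search for mutations that reduce amyloid formation.
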