Addgene plasmid #72203: AB-GFP
Purpose: screen AB42 variants for aggregation
Depositing lab: Michael Hecht. Depositing organization: Princeton University. Publication: Mutations that reduce aggregation of the Alzheimer's Abeta42 peptide: an unbiased search for the sequence determinants of Abeta amyloidogenesis. Wurth C, Guimard NK, Hecht MH. J Mol Biol. 2002 Jun 21;319(5):1279-90. 10.1016/S0022-2836(02)00399-6 PubMed 12079364.
Backbone
  Vector backbone: pET28(A+) based GFP folding reporter
  Backbone manufacturer: Waldo, et al. PMID 10404163
  Backbone size w/o insert (bp): 6000
  Vector type: Bacterial Expression
Growth in bacteria
  Bacterial resistance: Kanamycin, 50 μg/mL
  Growth temperature: 37°C
  Growth strain: DH5alpha
  Copy number: Low Copy
Gene/Insert
  Gene/Insert name: AB42 (alt names: amyloid beta (A4) precursor protein; APP)
  Species: H. sapiens (human)
  Insert size (bp): 123
  GenBank ID: 351
  Entrez Gene: APP (a.k.a. AAA, ABETA, ABPP, AD1, APPI, CTFgamma, CVAP, PN-II, PN2, alpha-sAPP, preA4)
  Promoter: T7
  Tag / fusion protein: GFP (C terminal on backbone)
  Cloning method: Restriction Enzyme; 5′ cloning site NdeI (not destroyed); 3′ cloning site BamHI (not destroyed)
  Sequencing primers: 5′ T7; 3′ GFP-R
Resource information
  A portion of this plasmid was derived from a plasmid made by: GFP folding reporter from Geoffrey Waldo-Los Alamos National Laboratory
Terms and licenses: Academic/Nonprofit Terms; Industry Terms: Not Available to Industry
How to cite: AB-GFP was a gift from Michael Hecht (Addgene plasmid # 72203 ; http://n2t.net/addgene:72203 ; RRID:Addgene_72203)
