>Addgene plasmid #72203 | AB-GFP | addgene partial sequence | sequence record 132559 | pBRrevBam 5'-GGTGATGTCGGCGATATAGG-3'
GCGCCGGTGATGCCGGCCACGATGCGTCCGGCGTAGAGGATCGAGATCTCGATCCCGCGAAATTAATACG
ACTCACTATAGGGGAATTGTGAGCGGATAACAATTCCCCTCTAGAAATAATTTTGTTTAACTTTAAGAAG
GAGATATACATATG
[126 nt withheld, positions 155-280]
GGATCCGCTGGCTCCGCTGCTGGTTCTGGCGAATTCAGCAAAGGAGAAGAACTTTTCACTGGAGTTGTCC
CAATTCTTGTTGAATTAGATGGTGATGTTAATGGGCACAAATTTTCTGTCAGTGGAGAGGGTGAAGGTGA
TGCTACATACGGAAAACTCACCCTTAAATTTATTTGCACTACTGGAAAACTACCTGTTCCATGGCCAACA
CTTGTCACTACTCTGACCTATGGTGTTCAATGCTTTTCCCGTTATCCGGATCACATGAAACGGCATGACT
TTTTCAAGAGTGCCATGCCCGAAGGTTATGTACAGGAACGCACTATATCTTTCAAAGATGACGGGAACTA
CAAGACGCGTGCTGAAGTCAAGTTTGAAGGTGATACCCTTGTTAATCGTATCGAGTTAAAGGGTATTGAT
TTTAAAGAAGATGGAAACATTCTCGGACACAAACTCGAGTACAACTATAACTCACACAATGTATACATCA
CGGCAGACAAACAAAAGAATGGAATCAAAGCTAACTTCAAAATTCGCCACAACATTGAAGATGGTTCCGT
TCAACTAGCAGACCATTATCAACAAAATACTCCAATTGGCGATGGCCCTGTCCTTTTACCAGACAACCAT
TACCTGTCGACACAATCTGCCCTTTCGAAAGATCCCAACGAAAAGCGTGACCACATGGTCCTTCTTGAGT
TTGTAACTGCTGCTGGGATTACACATGGCATGGATGAGCTCTACAAATAAGGTACCCTCGAGCACCACCA
CCACCACCACTGAGATCCGGCTGCTAACAAAGCCCGAAAGGAAGCTGA
